Addgene plasmid #66174: pET15b+PCNA1 G108C/P186C
Purpose: Expresses the G108C/P186C mutant of Sulfolobus solfataricus PCNA1
Depositing lab: Teruyuki Nagamune. Depositing organization: The University of Tokyo. Publication: Introduction of selective intersubunit disulfide bonds into self-assembly protein scaffold to enhance an artificial multienzyme complex's activity. Hirakawa H, Kakitani A, Nagamune T. Biotechnol Bioeng. 2013 Jul;110(7):1858-64. doi: 10.1002/bit.24861. Epub 2013 Feb 22. PubMed 23404255.
Backbone
  Vector backbone: pET-15b(+)
  Backbone manufacturer: Novagen
  Backbone size w/o insert (bp): 5698
  Total vector size (bp): 6455
  Vector type: Bacterial Expression
Growth in bacteria
  Bacterial resistance: Ampicillin, 100 μg/mL
  Growth temperature: 37°C
  Growth strain: DH5alpha
  Growth instructions: Supplement with 1% glucose is recommended to suppress leaky expression.
  Copy number: Low Copy
Gene/Insert
  Gene/Insert name: DNA polymerase sliding clamp 1 (alt name: PCNA1)
  Species: Synthetic; Sulfolobus solfataricus P2
  Insert size (bp): 757
  Mutation: G108C, P186C
  GenBank ID: NP_341936
  Promoter: T7 promoter
  Tag / fusion protein: His6 tag (N terminal on backbone)
  Cloning method: Restriction Enzyme; 5′ cloning site NdeI (not destroyed); 3′ cloning site BamHI (not destroyed)
  Sequencing primers: 5′ T7; 3′ T7 Terminal
Terms and licenses: Academic/Nonprofit Terms; Industry Terms: Not Available to Industry
Depositor comments: The PCNA1 gene was subcloned from a synthetic gene whose codons are optimized for E. coli expression.
How to cite: pET15b+PCNA1 G108C/P186C was a gift from Teruyuki Nagamune (Addgene plasmid # 66174 ; http://n2t.net/addgene:66174 ; RRID:Addgene_66174)
