[The description below was written by a language model from this plasmid's Addgene catalogue record and pLannotate feature annotations shown in this document.]
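Description:
pET15b+PCNA1 G108C/P186C is a bacterial expression plasmid built on the Novagen pET-15b(+) backbone, about 6.5 kb in total, for producing a double-cysteine mutant of PCNA1, one of the DNA polymerase sliding clamp subunits of the archaeon Sulfolobus (Saccharolobus) solfataricus P2. It is maintained in E. coli through a pBR322-type ColE1 origin accompanied by the bom region and the rop gene, which keeps copy number low, and it is selected with ampicillin via the bla β-lactamase gene. Several tetracycline-resistance fragments and the tet promoter appear in the annotation; these are non-functional remnants of the pBR322 ancestry of the backbone.

The PCNA1 coding sequence, subcloned from a synthetic gene codon-optimised for E. coli, sits between the NdeI and BamHI sites, both of which are retained. Transcription is driven by a T7 promoter immediately followed by a lac operator, with the T7 gene 10 ribosome binding site upstream and a T7 terminator downstream. The plasmid-borne lacI gene supplies repressor, so expression requires a host providing T7 RNA polymerase and is induced with IPTG. The backbone contributes an N-terminal His6 tag followed by a thrombin cleavage site, allowing metal-affinity purification and optional tag removal. The short "capTEV" annotation corresponds to this His tag region, and the "SET1" fragment after the insert is most likely a match to vector sequence rather than a deliberate fusion.

According to the associated publication title, the G108C and P186C substitutions belong to work introducing selective intersubunit disulfide bonds into a self-assembling protein scaffold to enhance the activity of an artificial multienzyme complex.
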