Features (pLannotate 1.2.2; 21 found; start..end, strand, type, name):
    104..208     +  promoter       AmpR promoter: bla
    209..1069    +  CDS            AmpR: β-lactamase; bla; confers resistance to ampicillin, carbenicillin, and related antibiotics
   1240..1828    +  rep_origin     ori: high-copy-number ColE1/pMB1/pBR322/pUC origin of replication
   2014..2156    -  misc_feature   bom: basis of mobility region from pBR322
   2258..2449    -  CDS            rop: Rop protein, which maintains plasmids at low copy number; rop
   2466..2846    +  CDS            YPB1_ECOLX: Protein predicted: Swiss-Prot protein existence level 4. From Escherichia coli.
   3088..3712    -  CDS            TcR (fragment): tetracycline efflux protein; tet; confers resistance to tetracycline
   3727..3748    -  protein_bind   CAP binding site: CAP binding activates transcription in the presence of cAMP. E. coli catabolite activator protein
   3761..4843    -  CDS            lacI: lac repressor; lacI; The lac repressor binds to the lac operator to inhibit transcription in E. coli. This inhibition can be relieved by adding lactose or isopropyl-β-D-thiogalactopyranoside (IPTG).
   4844..4921    -  promoter       lacI promoter: lacI
   4929..5208    -  CDS            TcR (fragment): tetracycline efflux protein; tet; confers resistance to tetracycline
   5230..5248    +  promoter       T7 promoter: promoter for bacteriophage T7 RNA polymerase
   5249..5273    +  protein_bind   lac operator: The lac repressor binds to the lac operator to inhibit transcription in E. coli. This inhibition can be relieved by adding lactose or isopropyl-β-D-thiogalactopyranoside (IPTG). lac repressor encoded by lacI
   5288..5310    +  RBS            RBS: efficient ribosome binding site from bacteriophage T7 gene 10 (Olins and Rangwala, 1989)
   5329..5345    +  CDS            capTEV™ (fragment): composite tag for in vivo biotinylation, TEV protease cleavage, and 6xHis tagging
   5356..5373    +  CDS            thrombin site: thrombin recognition and cleavage site
   5377..6123    +  CDS            pcn1: PCNA1_SACS2 - Also known as pcnA-like. Experimental evidence at protein level: Swiss-Prot protein existence level 1. One of the sliding clamp subunits that acts as a moving platform for DNA processing. Responsible for tethering the catalytic subunit of DNA polymerase to DNA during high-speed replication. Heterotrimer stimulates the Holliday junction resolvase Hjc. DNA polymerase I, DNA ligase and the flap endonuclease may be constitutively associated with the PCNA heterotrimer forming a scanning complex able to couple DNA synthesis and Okazaki fragment maturation. From Saccharolobus solfataric
   6139..6188    +  CDS            SET1 (fragment): solubility-enhancement tag derived from T7 phage gene 10B
   6196..6243    +  terminator     T7 terminator: transcription terminator for bacteriophage T7 RNA polymerase
   6266..6370    -  CDS            TcR (fragment): tetracycline efflux protein; tet; confers resistance to tetracycline
   6418..6446    -  promoter       tet promoter: E. coli promoter for tetracycline efflux protein gene
>Addgene plasmid #66174 | pET15b+PCNA1 G108C/P186C | depositor full sequence | sequence record 112848 | pET15b+PCNA1 G108C/P186C sequence 6455 bps
TTCTTGAAGACGAAAGGGCCTCGTGATACGCCTATTTTTATAGGTTAATGTCATGATAATAATGGTTTCT
TAGACGTCAGGTGGCACTTTTCGGGGAAATGTGCGCGGAACCCCTATTTGTTTATTTTTCTAAATACATT
CAAATATGTATCCGCTCATGAGACAATAACCCTGATAAATGCTTCAATAATATTGAAAAAGGAAGAGTAT
GAGTATTCAACATTTCCGTGTCGCCCTTATTCCCTTTTTTGCGGCATTTTGCCTTCCTGTTTTTGCTCAC
CCAGAAACGCTGGTGAAAGTAAAAGATGCTGAAGATCAGTTGGGTGCACGAGTGGGTTACATCGAACTGG
ATCTCAACAGCGGTAAGATCCTTGAGAGTTTTCGCCCCGAAGAACGTTTTCCAATGATGAGCACTTTTAA
AGTTCTGCTATGTGGCGCGGTATTATCCCGTGTTGACGCCGGGCAAGAGCAACTCGGTCGCCGCATACAC
TATTCTCAGAATGACTTGGTTGAGTACTCACCAGTCACAGAAAAGCATCTTACGGATGGCATGACAGTAA
GAGAATTATGCAGTGCTGCCATAACCATGAGTGATAACACTGCGGCCAACTTACTTCTGACAACGATCGG
AGGACCGAAGGAGCTAACCGCTTTTTTGCACAACATGGGGGATCATGTAACTCGCCTTGATCGTTGGGAA
CCGGAGCTGAATGAAGCCATACCAAACGACGAGCGTGACACCACGATGCCTGCAGCAATGGCAACAACGT
TGCGCAAACTATTAACTGGCGAACTACTTACTCTAGCTTCCCGGCAACAATTAATAGACTGGATGGAGGC
GGATAAAGTTGCAGGACCACTTCTGCGCTCGGCCCTTCCGGCTGGCTGGTTTATTGCTGATAAATCTGGA
GCCGGTGAGCGTGGGTCTCGCGGTATCATTGCAGCACTGGGGCCAGATGGTAAGCCCTCCCGTATCGTAG
TTATCTACACGACGGGGAGTCAGGCAACTATGGATGAACGAAATAGACAGATCGCTGAGATAGGTGCCTC
ACTGATTAAGCATTGGTAACTGTCAGACCAAGTTTACTCATATATACTTTAGATTGATTTAAAACTTCAT
TTTTAATTTAAAAGGATCTAGGTGAAGATCCTTTTTGATAATCTCATGACCAAAATCCCTTAACGTGAGT
TTTCGTTCCACTGAGCGTCAGACCCCGTAGAAAAGATCAAAGGATCTTCTTGAGATCCTTTTTTTCTGCG
CGTAATCTGCTGCTTGCAAACAAAAAAACCACCGCTACCAGCGGTGGTTTGTTTGCCGGATCAAGAGCTA
CCAACTCTTTTTCCGAAGGTAACTGGCTTCAGCAGAGCGCAGATACCAAATACTGTCCTTCTAGTGTAGC
CGTAGTTAGGCCACCACTTCAAGAACTCTGTAGCACCGCCTACATACCTCGCTCTGCTAATCCTGTTACC
AGTGGCTGCTGCCAGTGGCGATAAGTCGTGTCTTACCGGGTTGGACTCAAGACGATAGTTACCGGATAAG
GCGCAGCGGTCGGGCTGAACGGGGGGTTCGTGCACACAGCCCAGCTTGGAGCGAACGACCTACACCGAAC
TGAGATACCTACAGCGTGAGCTATGAGAAAGCGCCACGCTTCCCGAAGGGAGAAAGGCGGACAGGTATCC
GGTAAGCGGCAGGGTCGGAACAGGAGAGCGCACGAGGGAGCTTCCAGGGGGAAACGCCTGGTATCTTTAT
AGTCCTGTCGGGTTTCGCCACCTCTGACTTGAGCGTCGATTTTTGTGATGCTCGTCAGGGGGGCGGAGCC
TATGGAAAAACGCCAGCAACGCGGCCTTTTTACGGTTCCTGGCCTTTTGCTGGCCTTTTGCTCACATGTT
CTTTCCTGCGTTATCCCCTGATTCTGTGGATAACCGTATTACCGCCTTTGAGTGAGCTGATACCGCTCGC
CGCAGCCGAACGACCGAGCGCAGCGAGTCAGTGAGCGAGGAAGCGGAAGAGCGCCTGATGCGGTATTTTC
TCCTTACGCATCTGTGCGGTATTTCACACCGCATATATGGTGCACTCTCAGTACAATCTGCTCTGATGCC
GCATAGTTAAGCCAGTATACACTCCGCTATCGCTACGTGACTGGGTCATGGCTGCGCCCCGACACCCGCC
AACACCCGCTGACGCGCCCTGACGGGCTTGTCTGCTCCCGGCATCCGCTTACAGACAAGCTGTGACCGTC
TCCGGGAGCTGCATGTGTCAGAGGTTTTCACCGTCATCACCGAAACGCGCGAGGCAGCTGCGGTAAAGCT
CATCAGCGTGGTCGTGAAGCGATTCACAGATGTCTGCCTGTTCATCCGCGTCCAGCTCGTTGAGTTTCTC
CAGAAGCGTTAATGTCTGGCTTCTGATAAAGCGGGCCATGTTAAGGGCGGTTTTTTCCTGTTTGGTCACT
GATGCCTCCGTGTAAGGGGGATTTCTGTTCATGGGGGTAATGATACCGATGAAACGAGAGAGGATGCTCA
CGATACGGGTTACTGATGATGAACATGCCCGGTTACTGGAACGTTGTGAGGGTAAACAACTGGCGGTATG
GATGCGGCGGGACCAGAGAAAAATCACTCAGGGTCAATGCCAGCGCTTCGTTAATACAGATGTAGGTGTT
CCACAGGGTAGCCAGCAGCATCCTGCGATGCAGATCCGGAACATAATGGTGCAGGGCGCTGACTTCCGCG
TTTCCAGACTTTACGAAACACGGAAACCGAAGACCATTCATGTTGTTGCTCAGGTCGCAGACGTTTTGCA
GCAGCAGTCGCTTCACGTTCGCTCGCGTATCGGTGATTCATTCTGCTAACCAGTAAGGCAACCCCGCCAG
CCTAGCCGGGTCCTCAACGACAGGAGCACGATCATGCGCACCCGTGGCCAGGACCCAACGCTGCCCGAGA
TGCGCCGCGTGCGGCTGCTGGAGATGGCGGACGCGATGGATATGTTCTGCCAAGGGTTGGTTTGCGCATT
CACAGTTCTCCGCAAGAATTGATTGGCTCCAATTCTTGGAGTGGTGAATCCGTTAGCGAGGTGCCGCCGG
CTTCCATTCAGGTCGAGGTGGCCCGGCTCCATGCACCGCGACGCAACGCGGGGAGGCAGACAAGGTATAG
GGCGGCGCCTACAATCCATGCCAACCCGTTCCATGTGCTCGCCGAGGCGGCATAAATCGCCGTGACGATC
AGCGGTCCAGTGATCGAAGTTAGGCTGGTAAGAGCCGCGAGCGATCCTTGAAGCTGTCCCTGATGGTCGT
CATCTACCTGCCTGGACAGCATGGCCTGCAACGCGGGCATCCCGATGCCGCCGGAAGCGAGAAGAATCAT
AATGGGGAAGGCCATCCAGCCTCGCGTCGCGAACGCCAGCAAGACGTAGCCCAGCGCGTCGGCCGCCATG
CCGGCGATAATGGCCTGCTTCTCGCCGAAACGTTTGGTGGCGGGACCAGTGACGAAGGCTTGAGCGAGGG
CGTGCAAGATTCCGAATACCGCAAGCGACAGGCCGATCATCGTCGCGCTCCAGCGAAAGCGGTCCTCGCC
GAAAATGACCCAGAGCGCTGCCGGCACCTGTCCTACGAGTTGCATGATAAAGAAGACAGTCATAAGTGCG
GCGACGATAGTCATGCCCCGCGCCCACCGGAAGGAGCTGACTGGGTTGAAGGCTCTCAAGGGCATCGGTC
GAGATCCCGGTGCCTAATGAGTGAGCTAACTTACATTAATTGCGTTGCGCTCACTGCCCGCTTTCCAGTC
GGGAAACCTGTCGTGCCAGCTGCATTAATGAATCGGCCAACGCGCGGGGAGAGGCGGTTTGCGTATTGGG
CGCCAGGGTGGTTTTTCTTTTCACCAGTGAGACGGGCAACAGCTGATTGCCCTTCACCGCCTGGCCCTGA
GAGAGTTGCAGCAAGCGGTCCACGCTGGTTTGCCCCAGCAGGCGAAAATCCTGTTTGATGGTGGTTAACG
GCGGGATATAACATGAGCTGTCTTCGGTATCGTCGTATCCCACTACCGAGATATCCGCACCAACGCGCAG
CCCGGACTCGGTAATGGCGCGCATTGCGCCCAGCGCCATCTGATCGTTGGCAACCAGCATCGCAGTGGGA
ACGATGCCCTCATTCAGCATTTGCATGGTTTGTTGAAAACCGGACATGGCACTCCAGTCGCCTTCCCGTT
CCGCTATCGGCTGAATTTGATTGCGAGTGAGATATTTATGCCAGCCAGCCAGACGCAGACGCGCCGAGAC
AGAACTTAATGGGCCCGCTAACAGCGCGATTTGCTGGTGACCCAATGCGACCAGATGCTCCACGCCCAGT
CGCGTACCGTCTTCATGGGAGAAAATAATACTGTTGATGGGTGTCTGGTCAGAGACATCAAGAAATAACG
CCGGAACATTAGTGCAGGCAGCTTCCACAGCAATGGCATCCTGGTCATCCAGCGGATAGTTAATGATCAG
CCCACTGACGCGTTGCGCGAGAAGATTGTGCACCGCCGCTTTACAGGCTTCGACGCCGCTTCGTTCTACC
ATCGACACCACCACGCTGGCACCCAGTTGATCGGCGCGAGATTTAATCGCCGCGACAATTTGCGACGGCG
CGTGCAGGGCCAGACTGGAGGTGGCAACGCCAATCAGCAACGACTGTTTGCCCGCCAGTTGTTGTGCCAC
GCGGTTGGGAATGTAATTCAGCTCCGCCATCGCCGCTTCCACTTTTTCCCGCGTTTTCGCAGAAACGTGG
CTGGCCTGGTTCACCACGCGGGAAACGGTCTGATAAGAGACACCGGCATACTCTGCGACATCGTATAACG
TTACTGGTTTCACATTCACCACCCTGAATTGACTCTCTTCCGGGCGCTATCATGCCATACCGCGAAAGGT
TTTGCGCCATTCGATGGTGTCCGGGATCTCGACGCTCTCCCTTATGCGACTCCTGCATTAGGAAGCAGCC
CAGTAGTAGGTTGAGGCCGTTGAGCACCGCCGCCGCAAGGAATGGTGCATGCAAGGAGATGGCGCCCAAC
AGTCCCCCGGCCACGGGGCCTGCCACCATACCCACGCCGAAACAAGCGCTCATGAGCCCGAAGTGGCGAG
CCCGATCTTCCCCATCGGTGATGTCGGCGATATAGGCGCCAGCAACCGCACCTGTGGCGCCGGTGATGCC
GGCCACGATGCGTCCGGCGTAGAGGATCGAGATCTCGATCCCGCGAAATTAATACGACTCACTATAGGGG
AATTGTGAGCGGATAACAATTCCCCTCTAGAAATAATTTTGTTTAACTTTAAGAAGGAGATATACCATGG
GCAGCAGCCATCATCATCATCATCACAGCAGCGGCCTGGTGCCGCGCGGCAGCCATATGTTTAAAATTGT
GTATCCGAACGCCAAAGATTTCTTTAGCTTCATCAACAGCATTACCAACGTTACGGATTCTATCATCCTG
AACTTCACCGAAGATGGCATCTTCAGTCGTCATCTGACGGAAGATAAAGTGCTGATGGCAATCATGCGCA
TTCCGAAAGATGTTCTGTCTGAATACAGTATTGATAGCCCGACCTCTGTGAAACTGGATGTGAGCTCTGT
GAAGAAAATTCTGAGCAAAGCAAGTAGCAAAAAAGCGACGATTGAACTGACCGAAACGGATTCTGGCCTG
AAAATCATCATCCGTGATGAAAAATCTTGCGCCAAAAGTACCATCTACATCAAAGCAGAAAAAGGCCAGG
TTGAACAGCTGACGGAACCGAAAGTGAACCTGGCCGTTAATTTTACCACGGATGAAAGCGTGCTGAACGT
TATCGCGGCCGATGTGACCCTGGTTGGTGAAGAAATGCGTATCAGCACGGAAGAAGATAAAATCAAAATT
GAAGCGGGCGAAGAAGGTAAACGCTATGTGGCCTTTCTGATGAAAGATAAATGCCTGAAAGAACTGAGCA
TCGATACCTCTGCCTCTAGTAGCTACAGCGCAGAAATGTTCAAAGATGCGGTGAAAGGCCTGCGTGGTTT
TAGTGCGCCGACGATGGTGTCTTTCGGTGAAAATCTGCCGATGAAAATTGATGTGGAAGCAGTTAGCGGC
GGTCACATGATCTTCTGGATTGCGCCGCGCCTGTGAAGAGCGGATCCGGCTGCTAACAAAGCCCGAAAGG
AAGCTGAGTTGGCTGCTGCCACCGCTGAGCAATAACTAGCATAACCCCTTGGGGCCTCTAAACGGGTCTT
GAGGGGTTTTTTGCTGAAAGGAGGAACTATATCCGGATATCCCGCAAGAGGCCCGGCAGTACCGGCATAA
CCAAGCCTATGCCTACAGCATCCAGGGTGACGGTGCCGAGGATGACGATGAGCGCATTGTTAGATTTCAT
ACACGGTGCCTGACTGCGTTAGCAATTTAACTGTGATAAACTACCGCATTAAAGCTTATCGATGATAAGC
TGTCAAACATGAGAA
