>Addgene plasmid #66174 | pET15b+PCNA1 G108C/P186C | addgene partial sequence | sequence record 117573 | T7term 5'-GCTAGTTATTGCTCAGCGG-3'
TTGTTAGCAGCCGGATCCGCTCTTCACAGGCGCGGCGCAATCCAGAAGATCATGTGACCGCCGCTAACTG
CTTCCACATCAATTTTCATCGGCAGATTTTCACCGAAAGACACCATCGTCGGCGCACTAAAACCACGCAG
GCCTTTCACCGCATCTTTGAACATTTCTGCGCTGTAGCTACTAGAGGCAGAGGTATCGATGCTCAGTTCT
TTCAGGCATTTATCTTTCATCAGAAAGGCCACATAGCGTTTACCTTCTTCGCCCGCTTCAATTTTGATTT
TATCTTCTTCCGTGCTGATACGCATTTCTTCACCAACCAGGGTCACATCGGCCGCGATAACGTTCAGCAC
GCTTTCATCCGTGGTAAAATTAACGGCCAGGTTCACTTTCGGTTCCGTCAGCTGTTCAACCTGGCCTTTT
TCTGCTTTGATGTAGATGGTACTTTTGGCGCAAGATTTTTCATCACGGATGATGATTTTCAGGCCAGAAT
CCGTTTCGGTCAGTTCAATCGTCGCTTTTTTGCTACTTGCTTTGCTCAGAATTTTCTTCACAGAGCTCAC
ATCCAGTTTCACAGAGGTCGGGCTATCAATACTGTATTCAGACAGAACATCTTTCGGAATGCGCATGATT
GCCATCAGCACTTTATCTTCCGTCAGATGACGACTGAAGATGCCATCTTCGGTGAAGTTCAGGATGATAG
AATCCGTAACGTTGGTAATGCTGTTGATGAAGCTAAAGAAATCTTTGGCGTTCGGATACACAATTTTAAA
CATATGGCTGCCGCGCGGCACCAGGCCGCTGCTGTGATGATGATGATGATGGCTGCTGCCCATGGTATAT
CTCCTTCTTAAAGTTAAACAAAATTATTTCTAGAGGGGAATTGTTATCCGCTCACAATTCCCCTATAGTG
AGTCGTATTAATTTCGCGGGATCGAGATCTCGATCCTCTACGCCGGACGCATCGTGGCCGGCAT
